Addgene plasmid #165074: p23-NES-EsCas13d-msfGFP-NES-Flag
Purpose: overexpression of EsCas13d in human cells
Depositing lab: Ling-Ling Chen. Publication: Screening for functional circular RNAs using the CRISPR-Cas13 system. Li S, Li X, Xue W, Zhang L, Yang LZ, Cao SM, Lei YN, Liu CX, Guo SK, Shan L, Wu M, Tao X, Zhang JL, Gao X, Zhang J, Wei J, Li J, Yang L, Chen LL. Nat Methods. 2021 Jan;18(1):51-59. doi: 10.1038/s41592-020-01011-4. Epub 2020 Dec 7. PubMed 33288960.
Backbone
  Vector backbone: pHAGE
  Vector type: Mammalian Expression
  Selectable markers: Puromycin
Growth in bacteria
  Bacterial resistance: Ampicillin, 100 μg/mL
  Growth temperature: 37°C
  Growth strain: NEB Stable
  Copy number: High Copy
Gene/Insert
  Gene/Insert name: EsCas13d
  Species: Eubacterium siraeum DSM15702
  Cloning method: Ligation Independent Cloning
Terms and licenses: Academic/Nonprofit Terms; Industry Terms: Not Available to Industry
Depositor comments: Please note that the fluorophore is sfGFP. Previous versions of SnapGene may label it as mCFP.
How to cite: p23-NES-EsCas13d-msfGFP-NES-Flag was a gift from Ling-Ling Chen (Addgene plasmid # 165074 ; http://n2t.net/addgene:165074 ; RRID:Addgene_165074)
