[The description below was written by a language model from this plasmid's Addgene catalogue record and pLannotate feature annotations shown in this document.]
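Description:
p23-NES-EsCas13d-msfGFP-NES-Flag is an 11,980 nt mammalian expression plasmid built on the pHAGE backbone, which the feature table shows to be an HIV-1-derived, self-inactivating lentiviral transfer vector. It is catalogued simply as a mammalian expression vector, but it carries the elements needed for packaging into lentiviral particles: a truncated 5' LTR, the Ψ packaging signal with an adjoining gag fragment, the Rev response element for Rev-dependent nuclear export of the genomic RNA, the cPPT/CTS, and a ΔU3 3' LTR that inactivates the viral promoter after integration. In bacteria the plasmid is maintained through a high-copy ColE1/pUC-type origin and selected with ampicillin via β-lactamase.

The payload is a single EF-1α promoter-driven transcript. The insert is EsCas13d, the RNA-targeting Cas13d effector from Eubacterium siraeum DSM15702. The annotation software did not label this coding sequence, but the large unannotated interval between the promoter and the GFP feature is where it would be expected to lie. According to the construct name, the protein is flanked by nuclear export signals, which would be expected to favour cytoplasmic localisation, although the NES elements themselves are not annotated. EsCas13d is fused to superfolder GFP (the depositor notes that some software mislabels it as mCFP) for visualisation and to a 3xFLAG epitope for detection or pulldown. Downstream, an EMCV IRES allows cap-independent translation of puromycin N-acetyltransferase from the same mRNA, linking drug selection to Cas13d expression, and a WPRE enhances transcript expression. The stated purpose is overexpression of EsCas13d in human cells, and the plasmid comes from work using CRISPR-Cas13 to screen for functional circular RNAs. No guide RNA cassette is annotated, so guides would presumably be supplied separately.
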