Features (pLannotate 1.2.2; 25 found; start..end, strand, type, name):
      1..1179    +  promoter       EF-1α promoter: strong constitutive promoter for human elongation factor EF-1α
   4096..4812    +  CDS            superfolder GFP: GFP variant that folds robustly even when fused to poorly folded proteins (Pédelacq et al., 2006) mammalian codon-optimized
   4871..4936    +  CDS            3xFLAG: three tandem FLAG® epitope tags, followed by an enterokinase cleavage site
   5048..5510    +  misc_feature   IRES: internal ribosome entry site (IRES) of the encephalomyocarditis virus (EMCV)
   5530..6129    +  CDS            PuroR: puromycin N-acetyltransferase; pac from Streptomyces alboniger; confers resistance to puromycin
   6148..6736    +  misc_feature   WPRE: woodchuck hepatitis virus posttranscriptional regulatory element
   6744..6809    +  CDS            nef (fragment): NEF_HV1Z2 - Experimental evidence at protein level: Swiss-Prot protein existence level 1. Extracellular Nef protein targets CD4(+) T-lymphocytes for apoptosis by interacting with CXCR4 surface receptors. From Human immunodeficiency virus type 1 group M subtype D (isolate Z2/CDC-Z34) (HIV-1).
   6811..7044    +  LTR            3' LTR (ΔU3): self-inactivating 3' long terminal repeat (LTR) from HIV-1
   7249..7353    +  promoter       AmpR promoter: bla
   7354..8214    +  CDS            AmpR: β-lactamase; bla; confers resistance to ampicillin, carbenicillin, and related antibiotics
   8385..8973    +  rep_origin     ori: high-copy-number ColE1/pMB1/pBR322/pUC origin of replication
   9156..9210    +  CDS            lacI (fragment): lac repressor; lacI; The lac repressor binds to the lac operator to inhibit transcription in E. coli. This inhibition can be relieved by adding lactose or isopropyl-β-D-thiogalactopyranoside (IPTG).
   9216..9309    +  rep_origin     SV40 ori (fragment): SV40 origin of replication
   9334..9371    +  CDS            lacI (fragment): lac repressor; lacI; The lac repressor binds to the lac operator to inhibit transcription in E. coli. This inhibition can be relieved by adding lactose or isopropyl-β-D-thiogalactopyranoside (IPTG).
   9384..9405    +  protein_bind   CAP binding site: CAP binding activates transcription in the presence of cAMP. E. coli catabolite activator protein
   9420..9450    +  promoter       lac promoter: promoter for the E. coli lac operon
   9454..9476    +  protein_bind   lac operator (fragment): The lac repressor binds to the lac operator to inhibit transcription in E. coli. This inhibition can be relieved by adding lactose or isopropyl-β-D-thiogalactopyranoside (IPTG). lac repressor encoded by lacI
   9508..9591    +  polyA_signal   SV40 poly(A) signal (fragment): SV40 polyadenylation signal
   9758..10087   +  CDS            nef (fragment): NEF_HV1BR - Experimental evidence at protein level: Swiss-Prot protein existence level 1. Extracellular Nef protein targets CD4(+) T-lymphocytes for apoptosis by interacting with CXCR4 surface receptors (PubMed:14990729). From Human immunodeficiency virus type 1 group M subtype B (isolate BRU/LAI) (HIV-1).
  10135..10392   +  LTR            5' LTR (truncated): truncated 5' long terminal repeat (LTR) from HIV-1
  10439..10564   +  misc_feature   HIV-1 Ψ: packaging signal of human immunodeficiency virus type 1
  10548..10886   +  CDS            HIV-1 gag (fragment): gag protein from human immunodeficiency virus 1; gag
  11061..11294   +  misc_feature   RRE: The Rev response element (RRE) of HIV-1 allows for Rev-dependent mRNA export from the nucleus to the cytoplasm.
  11671..11771   +  CDS            Rev (fragment): human immunodeficiency virus 1 (HIV-1) Rev protein; rev; enhances nuclear export of unspliced and incompletely spliced viral mRNAs
  11816..11933   +  misc_feature   cPPT/CTS: central polypurine tract and central termination sequence of HIV-1
>Addgene plasmid #165074 | p23-NES-EsCas13d-msfGFP-NES-Flag | addgene full sequence | sequence record 332228 | Addgene NGS Result
GGCTCCGGTGCCCGTCAGTGGGCAGAGCGCACATCGCCCACAGTCCCCGAGAAGTTGGGGGGAGGGGTCG
GCAATTGAACCGGTGCCTAGAGAAGGTGGCGCGGGGTAAACTGGGAAAGTGATGTCGTGTACTGGCTCCG
CCTTTTTCCCGAGGGTGGGGGAGAACCGTATATAAGTGCAGTAGTCGCCGTGAACGTTCTTTTTCGCAAC
GGGTTTGCCGCCAGAACACAGGTAAGTGCCGTGTGTGGTTCCCGCGGGCCTGGCCTCTTTACGGGTTATG
GCCCTTGCGTGCCTTGAATTACTTCCACCTGGCTGCAGTACGTGATTCTTGATCCCGAGCTTCGGGTTGG
AAGTGGGTGGGAGAGTTCGAGGCCTTGCGCTTAAGGAGCCCCTTCGCCTCGTGCTTGAGTTGAGGCCTGG
CCTGGGCGCTGGGGCCGCCGCGTGCGAATCTGGTGGCACCTTCGCGCCTGTCTCGCTGCTTTCGATAAGT
CTCTAGCCATTTAAAATTTTTGATGACCTGCTGCGACGCTTTTTTTCTGGCAAGATAGTCTTGTAAATGC
GGGCCAAGATCTGCACACTGGTATTTCGGTTTTTGGGGCCGCGGGCGGCGACGGGGCCCGTGCGTCCCAG
CGCACATGTTCGGCGAGGCGGGGCCTGCGAGCGCGGCCACCGAGAATCGGACGGGGGTAGTCTCAAGCTG
GCCGGCCTGCTCTGGTGCCTGGCCTCGCGCCGCCGTGTATCGCCCCGCCCTGGGCGGCAAGGCTGGCCCG
GTCGGCACCAGTTGCGTGAGCGGAAAGATGGCCGCTTCCCGGCCCTGCTGCAGGGAGCTCAAAATGGAGG
ACGCGGCGCTCGGGAGAGCGGGCGGGTGAGTCACCCACACAAAGGAAAAGGGCCTTTCCGTCCTCAGCCG
TCGCTTCATGTGACTCCACGGAGTACCGGGCGCCGTCCAGGCACCTCGATTAGTTCTCGAGCTTTTGGAG
TACGTCGTCTTTAGGTTGGGGGGAGGGGTTTTATGCGATGGAGTTTCCCCACACTGAGTGGGTGGAGACT
GAAGTTAGGCCAGCTTGGCACTTGATGTAATTCTCCTTGGAATTTGCCCTTTTTGAGTTTGGATCTTGGT
TCATTCTCAAGCCTCAGACAGTGGTTCAAAGTTTTTTTCTTCCATTTCAGGTGTCGTGAAGCGGCCATGC
TGTACCCTGAGCGGCTGCGGCGGATCCTGACCGCTAGCGGCAAGAAGATCCACGCCCGGGACCTGAGAGA
GCAGAGGAAGACCGACCGGACAGAGAAGTTCGCCGATCAGAACAAGAAGAGGGAGGCAGAGAGGGCAGTG
CCCAAGAAGGACGCCGCCGTGAGCGTGAAGTCCGTGAGCTCCGTGTCTAGCAAGAAGGATAATGTGACCA
AGTCTATGGCCAAGGCAGCAGGAGTGAAGAGCGTGTTCGCAGTGGGCAACACCGTGTACATGACATCCTT
TGGCAGAGGCAATGACGCCGTGCTGGAGCAGAAGATCGTGGATACATCTCACGAGCCACTGAACATCGAC
GATCCCGCCTACCAGCTGAATGTGGTGACCATGAACGGCTATTCCGTGACAGGACACAGGGGAGAGACCG
TGTCTGCCGTGACAGACAACCCACTGCGGAGATTCAATGGCCGCAAGAAGGACGAGCCCGAGCAGTCTGT
GCCTACCGATATGCTGTGCCTGAAGCCCACACTGGAGAAGAAGTTCTTTGGCAAGGAGTTTGACGATAAC
ATCCACATCCAGCTGATCTACAATATCCTGGACATCGAGAAGATCCTGGCCGTGTACAGCACCAACGCCA
TCTATGCCCTGAACAATATGAGCGCCGACGAGAATATCGAGAACTCCGATTTCTTTATGAAGAGGACCAC
AGATGAGACCTTCGACGATTTTGAGAAGAAGAAGGAGTCTACAAACAGCCGGGAGAAGGCCGACTTCGAT
GCCTTTGAGAAGTTCATCGGCAATTACAGACTGGCCTATTTTGCCGACGCCTTCTACGTGAATAAGAAGA
ACCCCAAGGGCAAGGCCAAGAATGTGCTGCGCGAGGATAAGGAGCTGTATTCTGTGCTGACCCTGATCGG
CAAGCTGAGGCACTGGTGCGTGCACAGCGAGGAGGGAAGAGCAGAGTTCTGGCTGTACAAGCTGGACGAG
CTGAAGGACGACTTCAAGAACGTGCTGGATGTGGTGTATAATAGGCCTGTGGAGGAGATCAACAATCGCT
TCATCGAGAACAATAAGGTGAACATCCAGATCCTGGGCAGCGTGTACAAGAATACCGACATCGCCGAGCT
GGTGAGATCCTACTATGAGTTCCTGATCACAAAGAAGTATAAGAACATGGGCTTTTCCATCAAGAAGCTG
CGGGAGTCTATGCTGGAGGGCAAGGGCTACGCCGACAAGGAGTATGATTCTGTGAGAAATAAGCTGTACC
AGATGACCGACTTCATCCTGTACACAGGCTATATCAACGAGGACAGCGATAGGGCCGACGATCTGGTGAA
TACCCTGCGCTCCTCTCTGAAGGAGGACGATAAGACCACAGTGTATTGCAAGGAGGCCGACTACCTGTGG
AAGAAGTATCGGGAGTCCATCAGAGAGGTGGCCGATGCCCTGGACGGCGATAACATCAAGAAGCTGAGCA
AGTCCAATATCGAGATCCAGGAGGACAAGCTGAGGAAGTGTTTTATCAGCTACGCCGATTCTGTGAGCGA
GTTCACCAAGCTGATCTATCTGCTGACACGCTTTCTGTCCGGCAAGGAGATCAACGACCTGGTGACCACA
CTGATCAATAAGTTTGATAACATCAGGTCTTTCCTGGAGATCATGGACGAGCTGGGCCTGGATCGCACCT
TCACAGCCGAGTACAGCTTCTTTGAGGGCTCCACCAAGTATCTGGCCGAGCTGGTGGAGCTGAACAGCTT
TGTGAAGTCCTGCTCTTTCGACATCAATGCCAAGAGGACCATGTACCGCGACGCCCTGGATATCCTGGGC
ATCGAGTCCGACAAGACAGAGGAGGATATCGAGAAGATGATCGACAACATCCTGCAGATCGACGCCAATG
GCGATAAGAAGCTGAAGAAGAACAATGGCCTGCGGAATTTCATCGCCTCTAACGTGATCGATAGCAATCG
GTTTAAGTACCTGGTGAGATATGGCAACCCTAAGAAGATCAGGGAGACCGCCAAGTGCAAGCCTGCCGTG
CGCTTCGTGCTGAATGAGATCCCAGATGCCCAGATCGAGCGGTACTATGAGGCCTGCTGTCCAAAGAACA
CCGCCCTGTGCAGCGCCAATAAGAGGCGCGAGAAGCTGGCCGACATGATCGCCGAGATCAAGTTTGAGAA
CTTCTCCGATGCCGGCAACTACCAGAAGGCCAATGTGACCTCCAGAACATCTGAGGCCGAGATCAAGAGG
AAGAACCAGGCCATCATCCGCCTGTACCTGACCGTGATGTATATCATGCTGAAGAATCTGGTGAACGTGA
ATGCCAGATACGTGATCGCCTTTCACTGCGTGGAGAGAGACACAAAGCTGTATGCCGAGAGCGGCCTGGA
GGTCGGCAACATCGAGAAGAATAAGACCAACCTGACAATGGCCGTGATGGGCGTGAAGCTGGAGAATGGC
ATCATCAAGACCGAGTTTGACAAGTCCTTCGCCGAGAATGCCGCCAACCGCTACCTGCGGAACGCCAGAT
GGTATAAGCTGATCCTGGATAATCTGAAGAAGTCTGAGCGGGCCGTGGTGAATGAGTTCAGAAACACCGT
GTGCCACCTGAACGCCATCAGGAACATCAATATCAACATCAAGGAGATCAAGGAGGTGGAGAACTACTTT
GCCCTGTACCACTATCTGATCCAGAAGCACCTGGAGAATCGGTTCGCCGACAAGAAGGTGGAGAGAGACA
CCGGCGACTTCATCTCCAAGCTGGAGGAGCACAAGACCTACTGCAAGGACTTTGTGAAGGCCTATTGTAC
ACCCTTCGGCTACAACCTGGTGCGCTATAAGAATCTGACAATCGACGGCCTGTTCGATAAGAACTACCCT
GGCAAGGACGATAGCGACGAGCAGAAGAGTCTAGAGGTGAGCAAGGGCGAGGAGCTGTTCACCGGGGTGG
TGCCCATCCTGGTCGAGCTGGACGGCGACGTAAACGGCCACAAGTTCAGCGTGCGCGGCGAGGGCGAGGG
CGATGCCACCAACGGCAAGCTGACCCTGAAGTTCATCTGCACCACCGGCAAGCTGCCCGTGCCCTGGCCC
ACCCTCGTGACCACCCTGACCTACGGCGTGCAGTGCTTCAGCCGCTACCCCGACCACATGAAGCGCCACG
ACTTCTTCAAGTCCGCCATGCCCGAAGGCTACGTCCAGGAGCGCACCATCAGCTTCAAGGACGACGGCAC
CTACAAGACCCGCGCCGAGGTGAAGTTCGAGGGCGACACCCTGGTGAACCGCATCGAGCTGAAGGGCATC
GACTTCAAGGAGGACGGCAACATCCTGGGGCACAAGCTGGAGTACAACTTCAACAGCCACAACGTCTATA
TCACCGCCGACAAGCAGAAGAACGGCATCAAGGCCAACTTCAAGATCCGCCACAACGTGGAGGACGGCAG
CGTGCAGCTCGCCGACCACTACCAGCAGAACACCCCCATCGGCGACGGCCCCGTGCTGCTGCCCGACAAC
CACTACCTGAGCACCCAGTCCAAGCTGAGCAAAGACCCCAACGAGAAGCGCGATCACATGGTCCTGCTGG
AGTTCGTGACCGCCGCCGGGATCACTCACGGCATGGACGAGCTGTACAAGTACCTTCAACTGCCTCCACT
TGAAAGACTGACACTGCTAGAGCAACGCGTGCAGCTAAGCGACTACAAAGACCATGACGGTGATTATAAA
GATCATGACATCGATTACAAGGATGACGATGACAAGTAAGGATCCCTCCCCCCCCCCTAACGTTACTGGC
CGAAGCCGCTTGGAATAAGGCCGGTGTGCGTTTGTCTATATGTTATTTTCCACCATATTGCCGTCTTTTG
GCAATGTGAGGGCCCGGAAACCTGGCCCTGTCTTCTTGACGAGCATTCCTAGGGGTCTTTCCCCTCTCGC
CAAAGGAATGCAAGGTCTGTTGAATGTCGTGAAGGAAGCAGTTCCTCTGGAAGCTTCTTGAAGACAAACA
ACGTCTGTAGCGACCCTTTGCAGGCAGCGGAACCCCCCACCTGGCGACAGGTGCCTCTGCGGCCAAAAGC
CACGTGTATAAGATACACCTGCAAAGGCGGCACAACCCCAGTGCCACGTTGTGAGTTGGATAGTTGTGGA
AAGAGTCAAATGGCTCTCCTCAAGCGTATTCAACAAGGGGCTGAAGGATGCCCAGAAGGTACCCCATTGT
ATGGGATCTGATCTGGGGCCTCGGTGCACATGCTTTACATGTGTTTAGTCGAGGTTAAAAAAACGTCTAG
GCCCCCCGAACCACGGGGACGTGGTTTTCCTTTGAAAAACACGATGATAAGGATCCACCGGAGCTTACCA
TGACCGAGTACAAGCCCACGGTGCGCCTCGCCACCCGCGACGACGTCCCCAGGGCCGTACGCACCCTCGC
CGCCGCGTTCGCCGACTACCCCGCCACGCGCCACACCGTCGATCCGGACCGCCACATCGAGCGGGTCACC
GAGCTGCAAGAACTCTTCCTCACGCGCGTCGGGCTCGACATCGGCAAGGTGTGGGTCGCGGACGACGGCG
CCGCGGTGGCGGTCTGGACCACGCCGGAGAGCGTCGAAGCGGGGGCGGTGTTCGCCGAGATCGGCCCGCG
CATGGCCGAGTTGAGCGGTTCCCGGCTGGCCGCGCAGCAACAGATGGAAGGCCTCCTGGCGCCGCACCGG
CCCAAGGAGCCCGCGTGGTTCCTGGCCACCGTCGGCGTCTCGCCCGACCACCAGGGCAAGGGTCTGGGCA
GCGCCGTCGTGCTCCCCGGAGTGGAGGCGGCCGAGCGCGCCGGGGTGCCCGCCTTCCTGGAGACCTCCGC
GCCCCGCAACCTCCCCTTCTACGAGCGGCTCGGCTTCACCGTCACCGCCGACGTCGAGGTGCCCGAAGGA
CCGCGCACCTGGTGCATGACCCGCAAGCCCGGTGCCTGACGCCCATCGATAGATCCTAATCAACCTCTGG
ATTACAAAATTTGTGAAAGATTGACTGGTATTCTTAACTATGTTGCTCCTTTTACGCTATGTGGATACGC
TGCTTTAATGCCTTTGTATCATGCTATTGCTTCCCGTATGGCTTTCATTTTCTCCTCCTTGTATAAATCC
TGGTTGCTGTCTCTTTATGAGGAGTTGTGGCCCGTTGTCAGGCAACGTGGCGTGGTGTGCACTGTGTTTG
CTGACGCAACCCCCACTGGTTGGGGCATTGCCACCACCTGTCAGCTCCTTTCCGGGACTTTCGCTTTCCC
CCTCCCTATTGCCACGGCGGAACTCATCGCCGCCTGCCTTGCCCGCTGCTGGACAGGGGCTCGGCTGTTG
GGCACTGACAATTCCGTGGTGTTGTCGGGGAAATCATCGTCCTTTCCTTGGCTGCTCGCCTGTGTTGCCA
CCTGGATTCTGCGCGGGACGTCCTTCTGCTACGTCCCTTCGGCCCTCAATCCAGCGGACCTTCCTTCCCG
CGGCCTGCTGCCGGCTCTGCGGCCTCTTCCGCGTCTTCGCCTTCGCCCTCAGACGAGTCGGATCTCCCTT
TGGGCCGCCTCCCCGCCTGAGATCCTTTAAGACCAATGACTTACAAGGCAGCTGTAGATCTTAGCCACTT
TTTAAAAGAAAAGGGGGGACTGGAAGGGCTAATTCACTCCCAACGAAGACAAGATCTGCTTTTTGCTTGT
ACTGGGTCTCTCTGGTTAGACCAGATCTGAGCCTGGGAGCTCTCTGGCTAACTAGGGAACCCACTGCTTA
AGCCTCAATAAAGCTTGCCTTGAGTGCTTCAAGTAGTGTGTGCCCGTCTGTTGTGTGACTCTGGTAACTA
GAGATCCCTCAGACCCTTTTAGTCAGTGTGGAAAATCTCTAGCAGTAGTAGTTCATGTCATCTTATTATT
CAGTATTTATAACTTGCAAAGAAATGAATATCAGAGAGTGAGAGGCCCGGGTTAATTAAGGAAAGGGCTA
GATCATTCTTGAAGACGAAAGGGCCTCGTGATACGCCTATTTTTATAGGTTAATGTCATGATAATAATGG
TTTCTTAGACGTCAGGTGGCACTTTTCGGGGAAATGTGCGCGGAACCCCTATTTGTTTATTTTTCTAAAT
ACATTCAAATATGTATCCGCTCATGAGACAATAACCCTGATAAATGCTTCAATAATATTGAAAAAGGAAG
AGTATGAGTATTCAACATTTCCGTGTCGCCCTTATTCCCTTTTTTGCGGCATTTTGCCTTCCTGTTTTTG
CTCACCCAGAAACGCTGGTGAAAGTAAAAGATGCTGAAGATCAGTTGGGTGCACGAGTGGGTTACATCGA
ACTGGATCTCAACAGCGGTAAGATCCTTGAGAGTTTTCGCCCCGAAGAACGTTTTCCAATGATGAGCACT
TTTAAAGTTCTGCTATGTGGCGCGGTATTATCCCGTGTTGACGCCGGGCAAGAGCAACTCGGTCGCCGCA
TACACTATTCTCAGAATGACTTGGTTGAGTACTCACCAGTCACAGAAAAGCATCTTACGGATGGCATGAC
AGTAAGAGAATTATGCAGTGCTGCCATAACCATGAGTGATAACACTGCGGCCAACTTACTTCTGACAACG
ATCGGAGGACCGAAGGAGCTAACCGCTTTTTTGCACAACATGGGGGATCATGTAACTCGCCTTGATCGTT
GGGAACCGGAGCTGAATGAAGCCATACCAAACGACGAGCGTGACACCACGATGCCTGTAGCAATGGCAAC
AACGTTGCGCAAACTATTAACTGGCGAACTACTTACTCTAGCTTCCCGGCAACAATTAATAGACTGGATG
GAGGCGGATAAAGTTGCAGGACCACTTCTGCGCTCGGCCCTTCCGGCTGGCTGGTTTATTGCTGATAAAT
CTGGAGCCGGTGAGCGTGGGTCTCGCGGTATCATTGCAGCACTGGGGCCAGATGGTAAGCCCTCCCGTAT
CGTAGTTATCTACACGACGGGGAGTCAGGCAACTATGGATGAACGAAATAGACAGATCGCTGAGATAGGT
GCCTCACTGATTAAGCATTGGTAACTGTCAGACCAAGTTTACTCATATATACTTTAGATTGATTTAAAAC
TTCATTTTTAATTTAAAAGGATCTAGGTGAAGATCCTTTTTGATAATCTCATGACCAAAATCCCTTAACG
TGAGTTTTCGTTCCACTGAGCGTCAGACCCCGTAGAAAAGATCAAAGGATCTTCTTGAGATCCTTTTTTT
CTGCGCGTAATCTGCTGCTTGCAAACAAAAAAACCACCGCTACCAGCGGTGGTTTGTTTGCCGGATCAAG
AGCTACCAACTCTTTTTCCGAAGGTAACTGGCTTCAGCAGAGCGCAGATACCAAATACTGTTCTTCTAGT
GTAGCCGTAGTTAGGCCACCACTTCAAGAACTCTGTAGCACCGCCTACATACCTCGCTCTGCTAATCCTG
TTACCAGTGGCTGCTGCCAGTGGCGATAAGTCGTGTCTTACCGGGTTGGACTCAAGACGATAGTTACCGG
ATAAGGCGCAGCGGTCGGGCTGAACGGGGGGTTCGTGCACACAGCCCAGCTTGGAGCGAACGACCTACAC
CGAACTGAGATACCTACAGCGTGAGCTATGAGAAAGCGCCACGCTTCCCGAAGGGAGAAAGGCGGACAGG
TATCCGGTAAGCGGCAGGGTCGGAACAGGAGAGCGCACGAGGGAGCTTCCAGGGGGAAACGCCTGGTATC
TTTATAGTCCTGTCGGGTTTCGCCACCTCTGACTTGAGCGTCGATTTTTGTGATGCTCGTCAGGGGGGCG
GAGCCTATGGAAAAACGCCAGCAACGCGGCCTTTTTACGGTTCCTGGCCTTTTGCTGGCCTTTTGCTCAC
ATGTTCTTTCCTGCGTTATCCCCTGATTCTGTGGATAACCGTATTACCGCCTTTGAGTGAGCTGATACCG
CTCGCCGCAGCCGAACGACCGAGCGCAGCGAGTCAGTGAGCGAGGAAGCGGAAGAGCGCCCAATACGCAA
ACCGCCTCTCCCCGCGCGTTGGCCGATTCATTAATGCAGCAAGCTCATGGCTGACTAATTTTTTTTATTT
ATGCAGAGGCCGAGGCCGCCTCGGCCTCTGAGCTATTCCAGAAGTAGTGAGGAGGCTTTTTTGGAGGCCT
AGGCTTTTGCAAAAAGCTCCCCGTGGCACGACAGGTTTCCCGACTGGAAAGCGGGCAGTGAGCGCAACGC
AATTAATGTGAGTTAGCTCACTCATTAGGCACCCCAGGCTTTACACTTTATGCTTCCGGCTCGTATGTTG
TGTGGAATTGTGAGCGGATAACAATTTCACACAGGAAACAGCTATGACATGATTACGAATTTCACAAATA
AAGCATTTTTTTCACTGCATTCTAGTTGTGGTTTGTCCAAACTCATCAATGTATCTTATCATGTCTGGAT
CAACTGGATAACTCAAGCTAACCAAAATCATCCCAAACTTCCCACCCCATACCCTATTACCACTGCCAAT
TACCTGTGGTTTCATTTACTCTAAACCTGTGATTCCTCTGAATTATTTTCATTTTAAAGAAATTGTATTT
GTTAAATATGTACTACAAACTTAGTAGTTGGAAGGGCTAATTCACTCCCAAAGAAGACAAGATATCCTTG
ATCTGTGGATCTACCACACACAAGGCTACTTCCCTGATTAGCAGAACTACACACCAGGGCCAGGGGTCAG
ATATCCACTGACCTTTGGATGGTGCTACAAGCTAGTACCAGTTGAGCCAGATAAGGTAGAAGAGGCCAAT
AAAGGAGAGAACACCAGCTTGTTACACCCTGTGAGCCTGCATGGGATGGATGACCCGGAGAGAGAAGTGT
TAGAGTGGAGGTTTGACAGCCGCCTAGCATTTCATCACGTGGCCCGAGAGCTGCATCCGGAGTACTTCAA
GAACTGCTGATATCGAGCTTGCTACAAGGGACTTTCCGCTGGGGACTTTCCAGGGAGGCGTGGCCTGGGC
GGGACTGGGGAGTGGCGAGCCCTCAGATCCTGCATATAAGCAGCTGCTTTTTGCCTGTACTGGGTCTCTC
TGGTTAGACCAGATCTGAGCCTGGGAGCTCTCTGGCTAACTAGGGAACCCACTGCTTAAGCCTCAATAAA
GCTTGCCTTGAGTGCTTCAAGTAGTGTGTGCCCGTCTGTTGTGTGACTCTGGTAACTAGAGATCCCTCAG
ACCCTTTTAGTCAGTGTGGAAAATCTCTAGCAGTGGCGCCCGAACAGGGACTTGAAAGCGAAAGGGAAAC
CAGAGGAGCTCTCTCGACGCAGGACTCGGCTTGCTGAAGCGCGCACGGCAAGAGGCGAGGGGCGGCGACT
GGTGAGTACGCCAAAAATTTTGACTAGCGGAGGCTAGAAGGAGAGAGATGGGTGCGAGAGCGTCAGTATT
AAGCGGGGGAGAATTAGATCGCGATGGGAAAAAATTCGGTTAAGGCCAGGGGGAAAGAAAAAATATAAAT
TAAAACATATAGTATGGGCAAGCAGGGAGCTAGAACGATTCGCAGTTAATCCTGGCCTGTTAGAAACATC
AGAAGGCTGTAGACAAATACTGGGACAGCTACAACCATCCCTTCAGACAGGATCAGAAGAACTTAGATCA
TTATATAATACAGTAGCAACCCTCTATTGTGTGCATCAAAGGATAGAGATAAAAGACACCAAGGAAGCTT
TAGACAAGATAGAGGAAGAGCAAAACAAAAGTAAGACCACCGCACAGCAAGCGGCCGGCCGCTGATCTTC
AGACCTGGAGGAGGAGATATGAGGGACAATTGGAGAAGTGAATTATATAAATATAAAGTAGTAAAAATTG
AACCATTAGGAGTAGCACCCACCAAGGCAAAGAGAAGAGTGGTGCAGAGAGAAAAAAGAGCAGTGGGAAT
AGGAGCTTTGTTCCTTGGGTTCTTGGGAGCAGCAGGAAGCACTATGGGCGCAGCGTCAATGACGCTGACG
GTACAGGCCAGACAATTATTGTCTGGTATAGTGCAGCAGCAGAACAATTTGCTGAGGGCTATTGAGGCGC
AACAGCATCTGTTGCAACTCACAGTCTGGGGCATCAAGCAGCTCCAGGCAAGAATCCTGGCTGTGGAAAG
ATACCTAAAGGATCAACAGCTCCTGGGGATTTGGGGTTGCTCTGGAAAACTCATTTGCACCACTGCTGTG
CCTTGGAATGCTAGTTGGAGTAATAAATCTCTGGAACAGATTTGGAATCACACGACCTGGATGGAGTGGG
ACAGAGAAATTAACAATTACACAAGCTTAATACACTCCTTAATTGAAGAATCGCAAAACCAGCAAGAAAA
GAATGAACAAGAATTATTGGAATTAGATAAATGGGCAAGTTTGTGGAATTGGTTTAACATAACAAATTGG
CTGTGGTATATAAAATTATTCATAATGATAGTAGGAGGCTTGGTAGGTTTAAGAATAGTTTTTGCTGTAC
TTTCTATAGTGAATAGAGTTAGGCAGGGATATTCACCATTATCGTTTCAGACCCACCTCCCAACCCCGAG
GGGACCCGACAGGCCCGAAGGAATAGAAGAAGAAGGTGGAGAGAGAGACAGAGACAGATCCATTCGATTA
GTGAACGGATCTCGACGGTATCGCCGAATTCACAAATGGCAGTATTCATCCACAATTTTAAAAGAAAAGG
GGGGATTGGGGGGTACAGTGCAGGGGAAAGAATAGTAGACATAATAGCAACAGACATACAAACTAAAGAA
TTACAAAAACAAATTACAAAAATTCAAAATTTTCGGGTTTATTACAGGGACAGCAGAGATCCAGTTTGGA
CTAGTCGTGA
